>Addgene plasmid #168919 | pEntry_HCoV-NL63-nsp10 | addgene full sequence | sequence record 345339 | Addgene NGS Result
CAAATAATGATTTTATTTTGACTGATAGTGACCTGTTCGTTGCAACAAATTGATGAGCAATGCTTTTTTA
TAATGCCAACTTTGTACAAAAAAGCAGAAGGGCCGTCAAGGCCAGGATCCATGGGATCCGCTGGTAAACA
AACTGAATTGGCTGTTAATTCTGGACTTTTAACTGCTTGTGCTTTTTCTGTTGATCCAGCAACTACTTAC
TTGGAAGCTGTTAAACATGGTGCAAAACCTGTAAGTAATTGTATTAAGATGTTATCTAATGGTGCTGGTA
ATGGTCAAGCTATAACAACTAGTGTAGATGCTAACACCAATCAAGATTCTTATGGTGGAGCGTCTATTTG
TTTGTATTGTCGGGCCCACGTTCCTCACCCTAGTATGGATGGTTACTGTAAGTTTAAGGGTAAATGTGTT
CAGGTTCCTATTGGTTGTTTGGACCCTATTAGGTTTTGTTTAGAAAATAATGTGTGTAATGTTTGTGGTT
GTTGGTTGGGACACGGGTGTGCTTGTGACCGTACAACTATTCAACTTAATTAAGACGCGATCGCGGCCTC
ATGGGCCCAGCTTTCTTGTACAAAGTTGGCATTATAAAAAATAATTGCTCATCAATTTGTTGCAACGAAC
AGGTCACTATCAGTCAAAATAAAATCATTATTTGCCATCCAGCTGATATCCCCTATAGTGAGTCGTATTA
CATGGTCATAGCTGTTTCCTGGCAGCTCTGGCCCGTGTCTCAAAATCTCTGATGTTACATTGCACAAGAT
AAAAATATATCATCATGCCTCCTCTAGACCAGCCAGGACAGAAATGCCTCGACTTCGCTGCTACCCAAGG
TTGCCGGGTGACGCACACCGTGGAAACGGATGAAGGCACGAACCCAGTGGACATAAGCCTGTTCGGTTCG
TAAGCTGTAATGCAAGTAGCGTATGCGCTCACGCAACTGGTCCAGAACCTTGACCGAACGCAGCGGTGGT
AACGGCGCAGTGGCGGTTTTCATGGCTTGTTATGACTGTTTTTTTGGGGTACAGTCTATGCCTCGGGCAT
CCAAGCAGCAAGCGCGTTACGCCGTGGGTCGATGTTTGATGTTATGGAGCAGCAACGATGTTACGCAGCA
GGGCAGTCGCCCTAAAACAAAGTTAAACATTATGAGGGAAGCGGTGATCGCCGAAGTATCGACTCAACTA
TCAGAGGTAGTTGGCGTCATCGAGCGCCATCTCGAACCGACGTTGCTGGCCGTACATTTGTACGGCTCCG
CAGTGGATGGCGGCCTGAAGCCACACAGTGATATTGATTTGCTGGTTACGGTGACCGTAAGGCTTGATGA
AACAACGCGGCGAGCTTTGATCAACGACCTTTTGGAAACTTCGGCTTCCCCTGGAGAGAGCGAGATTCTC
CGCGCTGTAGAAGTCACCATTGTTGTGCACGACGACATCATTCCGTGGCGTTATCCAGCTAAGCGCGAAC
TGCAATTTGGAGAATGGCAGCGCAATGACATTCTTGCAGGTATCTTCGAGCCAGCCACGATCGACATTGA
TCTGGCTATCTTGCTGACAAAAGCAAGAGAACATAGCGTTGCCTTGGTAGGTCCAGCGGCGGAGGAACTC
TTTGATCCGGTTCCTGAACAGGATCTATTTGAGGCGCTAAATGAAACCTTAACGCTATGGAACTCGCCGC
CCGACTGGGCTGGCGATGAGCGAAATGTAGTGCTTACGTTGTCCCGCATTTGGTACAGCGCAGTAACCGG
CAAAATCGCGCCGAAGGATGTCGCTGCCGACTGGGCAATGGAGCGCCTGCCGGCCCAGTATCAGCCCGTC
ATACTTGAAGCTAGACAGGCTTATCTTGGACAAGAAGAAGATCGCTTGGCCTCGCGCGCAGATCAGTTGG
AAGAATTTGTCCACTACGTGAAAGGCGAGATCACCAAGGTAGTCGGCAAATAACCCTCGAGCCACCCATG
ACCAAAATCCCTTAACGTGAGTTACGCGTCGTTCCACTGAGCGTCAGACCCCGTAGAAAAGATCAAAGGA
TCTTCTTGAGATCCTTTTTTTCTGCGCGTAATCTGCTGCTTGCAAACAAAAAAACCACCGCTACCAGCGG
TGGTTTGTTTGCCGGATCAAGAGCTACCAACTCTTTTTCCGAAGGTAACTGGCTTCAGCAGAGCGCAGAT
ACCAAATACTGTTCTTCTAGTGTAGCCGTAGTTAGGCCACCACTTCAAGAACTCTGTAGCACCGCCTACA
TACCTCGCTCTGCTAATCCTGTTACCAGTGGCTGCTGCCAGTGGCGATAAGTCGTGTCTTACCGGGTTGG
ACTCAAGACGATAGTTACCGGATAAGGCGCAGCGGTCGGGCTGAACGGGGGGTTCGTGCACACAGCCCAG
CTTGGAGCGAACGACCTACACCGAACTGAGATACCTACAGCGTGAGCTATGAGAAAGCGCCACGCTTCCC
GAAGGGAGAAAGGCGGACAGGTATCCGGTAAGCGGCAGGGTCGGAACAGGAGAGCGCACGAGGGAGCTTC
CAGGGGGAAACGCCTGGTATCTTTATAGTCCTGTCGGGTTTCGCCACCTCTGACTTGAGCGTCGATTTTT
GTGATGCTCGTCAGGGGGGCGGAGCCTATGGAAAAACGCCAGCAACGCGGCCTTTTTACGGTTCCTGGCC
TTTTGCTGGCCTTTTGCTCACATGTTCTTTCCTGCGTTATCCCCTGATTCTGTGGATAACCGTATTACCG
CCTTTGAGTGAGCTGATACCGCTCGCCGCAGCCGAACGACCGAGCGCAGCGAGTCAGTGAGCGAGGAAGC
GGAAGAGCGCCCAATACGCAAACCGCCTCTCCCCGCGCGTTGGCCGATTCATTAATGCAGCTGGCACGAC
AGGTTTCCCGACTGGAAAGCGGGCAGTGAGCGCAACGCAATTAATACGCGTACCGCTAGCCAGGAAGAGT
TTGTAGAAACGCAAAAAGGCCATCCGTCAGGATGGCCTTCTGCTTAGTTTGATGCCTGGCAGTTTATGGC
GGGCGTCCTGCCCGCCACCCTCCGGGCCGTTGCTTCACAACGTTCAAATCCGCTCCCGGCGGATTTGTCC
TACTCAGGAGAGCGTTCACCGACAAACAACAGATAAAACGAAAGGCCCAGTCTTCCGACTGAGCCTTTCG
TTTTATTTGATGCCTGGCAGTTCCCTACTCTCGCGTTAACGCTAGCATGGATGTTTTCCCAGTCACGACG
TTGTAAAACGACGGCCAGTCTTAAGCTCGGGCCC
Features (pLannotate 1.2.2; 12 found; start..end, strand, type, name):
      1..97      +  protein_bind   attL1: mutant version of attL; recombination site for the Gateway® LR reaction LR Clonase™
    130..534     +  CDS            R1A_CVHNL (fragment): Experimental evidence at protein level: Swiss-Prot protein existence level 1. Nsp9 is a ssRNA-binding protein. From Human coronavirus NL63 (HCoV-NL63).
    566..664     -  protein_bind   attL2: mutant version of attL; recombination site for the Gateway® LR reaction LR Clonase™
    682..700     -  promoter       T7 promoter: promoter for bacteriophage T7 RNA polymerase
    890..913     +  promoter       Pc promoter (fragment): intI1 (promoter lies within the coding sequence); class 1 integron promoter
   1089..1145    +  CDS            GmR (fragment): gentamycin acetyltransferase; aacC1; confers resistance to gentamycin
   1152..1943    +  CDS            SmR: aminoglycoside adenylyltransferase (Murphy, 1985); aadA; confers resistance to spectinomycin and streptomycin
   2036..2624    +  rep_origin     ori: high-copy-number ColE1/pMB1/pBR322/pUC origin of replication
   2807..2899    +  CDS            lacI (fragment): lac repressor; lacI; The lac repressor binds to the lac operator to inhibit transcription in E. coli. This inhibition can be relieved by adding lactose or isopropyl-β-D-thiogalactopyranoside (IPTG).
   2954..2981    -  terminator     rrnB T2 terminator: transcription terminator T2 from the E. coli rrnB gene
   3113..3156    +  terminator     rrnB T1 terminator: Escherichia coli rrnB; transcription terminator T1 from the E. coli rrnB gene
   3203..3239    -  CDS            lacZα (fragment): LacZα fragment of β-galactosidase; lacZ fragment
