[The description below was written by a language model from this plasmid's Addgene catalogue record and pLannotate feature annotations shown in this document.]
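Description:
pEntry_HCoV-NL63-nsp10 is a Gateway-compatible Entry clone built on the pENTR223.1*SfiI backbone, carrying the coding sequence for non-structural protein 10 (nsp10) of human coronavirus NL63. It is a small bacterial plasmid (the sequenced record is 3,254 nt) maintained in E. coli through a high-copy ColE1/pUC-type origin and selected with spectinomycin via the aadA (SmR) aminoglycoside adenylyltransferase gene. That gene is preceded by fragments of a class 1 integron Pc promoter and of a gentamicin acetyltransferase gene, remnants of the integron-derived resistance cassette. Short lacI and lacZα fragments and rrnB T1/T2 terminators are also annotated as backbone elements; the terminators lie upstream of the cloning region.

The 405 bp insert is a synthesized segment of the ORF1ab replicase polyprotein, which the annotation tool matches to the NL63 replicase polyprotein 1a entry. The function note attached to that hit mentions nsp9, but this is generic text from the polyprotein record rather than a description of the fragment. The insert was cloned through SfiI sites and sits between attL1 and attL2, so an LR Clonase reaction can transfer it directionally into any attR-containing Destination vector. According to the depositor, the 5′ linker provides an ATG flanked by BamHI sites, and the 3′ linker places a TAA stop within a PacI site, followed by AsiSI. This arrangement appears intended to allow the start and stop codons to be removed for N- or C-terminal fusions, although the record does not say so explicitly. A T7 promoter lies just outside attL2, facing the insert in antisense orientation; the Entry clone has no sense-strand expression promoter of its own. It belongs to a collection of human coronavirus ORF Entry clones intended as a flexible source for expression constructs.
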