Addgene plasmid #168919: pEntry_HCoV-NL63-nsp10
Purpose: Gateway-compatible Entry vector
Depositing lab: Pascal Falter-Braun. Depositing organization: Helmholtz Munich. Publication: A resource of human coronavirus protein-coding sequences in a flexible, multipurpose Gateway Entry clone collection. Weller B, Lin CW, Pogoutse O, Sauer M, Marin-de la Rosa N, Strobel A, Young V, Knapp JJ, Rayhan A, Falter C, Kim DK, Roth FP, Falter-Braun P. G3 (Bethesda). 2023 Jul 5;13(7):jkad105. doi: 10.1093/g3journal/jkad105. PubMed 37267226.
Backbone
  Vector backbone: pENTR223.1*SfiI
  Backbone size w/o insert (bp): 2800
  Vector type: Gateway-compatible Entry vector
Growth in bacteria
  Bacterial resistance: Spectinomycin, 50 μg/mL
  Growth temperature: 37°C
  Growth strain: DH5alpha
  Copy number: High Copy
Gene/Insert
  Gene/Insert name: HCoV-NL63-nsp10 (alt name: nsp10)
  Species: Other
  Insert size (bp): 405
  Entrez Gene: ORF1ab (a.k.a. HCNV63gp1)
  Cloning method: Restriction Enzyme; 5′ cloning site SfiI (unknown if destroyed); 3′ cloning site SfiI (unknown if destroyed)
  Sequencing primers: 5′ M13 uni (-21); 3′ M13 rev (-29)
Resource information
  A portion of this plasmid was derived from a plasmid made by: Synthesized by Twist Bioscience
Terms and licenses: Academic/Nonprofit Terms; Industry Terms: Not Available to Industry
Depositor comments: 5'-linker: SfiI-BamHI-ATG-BamHI (GGCCGTCAaggccaggatccatgggatcc), 3'-linker: PacI-TAA-AsiSI-SfiI (cttaatTAAgacgcgatcgcggcctcatGGGCC).
How to cite: pEntry_HCoV-NL63-nsp10 was a gift from Pascal Falter-Braun (Addgene plasmid # 168919 ; http://n2t.net/addgene:168919 ; RRID:Addgene_168919)
