>Addgene plasmid #168919 | pEntry_HCoV-NL63-nsp10 | depositor partial sequence | sequence record 327402 | gene-specific Insert sequence
GCTGGTAAACAAACTGAATTGGCTGTTAATTCTGGACTTTTAACTGCTTGTGCTTTTTCTGTTGATCCAG
CAACTACTTACTTGGAAGCTGTTAAACATGGTGCAAAACCTGTAAGTAATTGTATTAAGATGTTATCTAA
TGGTGCTGGTAATGGTCAAGCTATAACAACTAGTGTAGATGCTAACACCAATCAAGATTCTTATGGTGGA
GCGTCTATTTGTTTGTATTGTCGGGCCCACGTTCCTCACCCTAGTATGGATGGTTACTGTAAGTTTAAGG
GTAAATGTGTTCAGGTTCCTATTGGTTGTTTGGATCCTATTAGGTTTTGTTTAGAAAATAATGTGTGTAA
TGTTTGTGGTTGTTGGTTGGGACACGGGTGTGCTTGTGACCGTACAACTATTCAA
